Addgene plasmid #144654: TFORF3178
Purpose: Lentiviral vector for overexpressing transcription factor ORFs with unique 24-bp barcodes. Barcodes facilitate identification of transcription factors in pooled screens.
Depositing lab: Feng Zhang. Depositing organization: Broad Institute. Publication: A transcription factor atlas of directed differentiation. Joung J, Ma S, Tay T, Geiger-Schuller KR, Kirchgatterer PC, Verdine VK, Guo B, Arias-Garcia MA, Allen WE, Singh A, Kuksenko O, Abudayyeh OO, Gootenberg JS, Fu Z, Macrae RK, Buenrostro JD, Regev A, Zhang F. Cell. 2023 Jan 5;186(1):209-229.e26. doi: 10.1016/j.cell.2022.11.026. PubMed 36608654.
Backbone
  Vector backbone: pLX_TRC317
  Backbone manufacturer: Broad Institute Genetic Perturbation Platform
  Backbone size w/o insert (bp): 8264
  Vector type: Mammalian Expression, Lentiviral
  Selectable markers: Puromycin
Growth in bacteria
  Bacterial resistance: Ampicillin, 100 μg/mL
  Growth temperature: 37°C
  Growth strain: NEB Stable
  Copy number: High Copy
Gene/Insert
  Gene/Insert name: TFDP2
  Species: H. sapiens (human)
  Insert size (bp): 1364
  Entrez Gene: TFDP2 (a.k.a. DP2)
  Promoter: EF1a
  Tag / fusion protein: V5 (C terminal on insert)
  Cloning method: Gateway Cloning
  Sequencing primers: 5′ GGGTGGAGACTGAAGTTAGGCCAG; 3′ CACATAGCGTAAAAGGAGCAACATAG
Resource information
  A portion of this plasmid was derived from a plasmid made by: Broad Institute Genetic Perturbation Platform
Terms and licenses: Academic/Nonprofit Terms; Industry Terms: Not Available to Industry
Depositor comments: NM_001178138.1 Please test multiple small colonies in case of plasmid recombination. To make this collection available in a timely manner, a portion of this collection was not fully sequenced by Addgene. If an Addgene verified full plasmid sequence is not available, please contact us prior to placing an order to request the full sequence.
How to cite: TFORF3178 was a gift from Feng Zhang (Addgene plasmid # 144654 ; http://n2t.net/addgene:144654 ; RRID:Addgene_144654)
