[The description below was written by a language model from this plasmid's Addgene catalogue record and pLannotate feature annotations shown in this document.]
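Description:
TFORF3178 is a lentiviral mammalian expression plasmid built on the pLX_TRC317 backbone and carrying the human transcription factor TFDP2 (also called DP2), a partner of E2F family proteins in E2F-dependent transcription and G1-to-S cell-cycle control. It belongs to a barcoded transcription factor ORF collection. Each clone carries a unique 24-bp barcode, so the overexpressed factor can be identified by sequencing in pooled screens such as directed differentiation experiments. The feature table does not annotate the barcode itself. In bacteria the plasmid is maintained through a high-copy ColE1/pUC-type origin and selected with ampicillin via AmpR. An f1 origin and remnants of lac and T7/T3 elements from the cloning backbone are also present. The depositor notes that the plasmid can recombine during propagation, as is common for LTR-containing vectors.

The ORF was introduced by Gateway cloning and sits between attB1 and attB2 sites downstream of the strong constitutive EF-1α promoter. It reads through into a C-terminal V5 epitope tag for detection. A WPRE follows to enhance transcript stability and expression. The viral framework is of the third-generation, self-inactivating type. An RSV promoter drives a truncated 5' LTR, followed by the HIV-1 Ψ packaging signal, a gag fragment, the RRE for Rev-dependent export and a cPPT/CTS. The 3' LTR is ΔU3-deleted and is followed by an SV40 polyadenylation signal. Upstream of the EF-1α cassette and within the packaged region, an SV40 early promoter drives puromycin N-acetyltransferase, allowing selection of transduced cells. The annotated sequence record of 9,628 nt is consistent with the stated backbone and insert sizes.
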