Features (pLannotate 1.2.2; 34 found; start..end, strand, type, name):
      1..1179    +  promoter       EF-1α promoter: strong constitutive promoter for human elongation factor EF-1α
   1200..1217    +  protein_bind   attB1 (fragment): mutant version of attB; core recombination site for the Gateway® BP reaction BP Clonase™
   1223..2380    +  CDS            TFDP2 (fragment): TFDP2_HUMAN - Also known as DP2. Experimental evidence at protein level: Swiss-Prot protein existence level 1. Can stimulate E2F-dependent transcription. Binds DNA cooperatively with E2F family members through the E2 recognition site, 5'-TTTC[CG]CGC-3', found in the promoter region of a number of genes whose products are involved in cell cycle regulation or in DNA replication. The TFDP2:E2F complex functions in the control of cell- cycle progression from G1 to S phase. The E2F1:DP complex appears to mediate both cell proliferation and apoptosis. Blocks adipocyte differentiation by repressing C
   2382..2406    -  protein_bind   attB2: mutant version of attB; recombination site for the Gateway® BP reaction BP Clonase™
   2414..2455    +  CDS            V5 tag: epitope tag from simian virus 5
   2471..2524    +  promoter       U6 promoter (fragment): RNA polymerase III promoter for human U6 snRNA
   2566..3154    +  misc_feature   WPRE: woodchuck hepatitis virus posttranscriptional regulatory element
   3205..3224    +  misc_feature   cPPT/CTS (fragment): central polypurine tract and central termination sequence of HIV-1
   3226..3459    +  LTR            3' LTR (ΔU3): self-inactivating 3' long terminal repeat (LTR) from HIV-1
   3537..3658    +  polyA_signal   SV40 poly(A) signal: SV40 polyadenylation signal
   3698..3833    +  rep_origin     SV40 ori: SV40 origin of replication
   3854..3872    -  promoter       T7 promoter: promoter for bacteriophage T7 RNA polymerase
   3880..4035    +  CDS            lacZα (fragment): LacZα fragment of β-galactosidase; lacZ fragment
   4040..4468    +  rep_origin     f1 ori (sequence partly withheld): f1 bacteriophage origin of replication; arrow indicates direction of (+) strand synthesis
   4521..4625    +  promoter       AmpR promoter: bla
   4626..5486    +  CDS            AmpR: β-lactamase; bla; confers resistance to ampicillin, carbenicillin, and related antibiotics
   5657..6245    +  rep_origin     ori: high-copy-number ColE1/pMB1/pBR322/pUC origin of replication
   6428..6520    +  CDS            lacI (fragment): lac repressor; lacI; The lac repressor binds to the lac operator to inhibit transcription in E. coli. This inhibition can be relieved by adding lactose or isopropyl-β-D-thiogalactopyranoside (IPTG).
   6533..6554    +  protein_bind   CAP binding site: CAP binding activates transcription in the presence of cAMP. E. coli catabolite activator protein
   6569..6599    +  promoter       lac promoter: promoter for the E. coli lac operon
   6607..6623    +  protein_bind   lac operator: The lac repressor binds to the lac operator to inhibit transcription in E. coli. This inhibition can be relieved by adding lactose or isopropyl-β-D-thiogalactopyranoside (IPTG). lac repressor encoded by lacI
   6668..6686    +  promoter       T3 promoter: promoter for bacteriophage T3 RNA polymerase
   6714..6940    +  promoter       RSV promoter: Rous sarcoma virus enhancer/promoter
   6941..7121    +  LTR            5' LTR (truncated): truncated 5' long terminal repeat (LTR) from HIV-1
   7168..7293    +  misc_feature   HIV-1 Ψ: packaging signal of human immunodeficiency virus type 1
   7277..7640    +  CDS            HIV-1 gag (fragment): gag protein from human immunodeficiency virus 1; gag
   7786..8019    +  misc_feature   RRE: The Rev response element (RRE) of HIV-1 allows for Rev-dependent mRNA export from the nucleus to the cytoplasm.
   8396..8422    +  CDS            Rev (fragment): human immunodeficiency virus 1 (HIV-1) Rev protein; rev; enhances nuclear export of unspliced and incompletely spliced viral mRNAs
   8429..8452    +  promoter       SV40 promoter (fragment): SV40 early promoter
   8453..8524    +  promoter       SV40 promoter (fragment): SV40 enhancer and early promoter
   8548..8683    +  rep_origin     SV40 ori: SV40 origin of replication
   8729..9325    +  CDS            PuroR (fragment): puromycin N-acetyltransferase; pac from Streptomyces; confers resistance to puromycin
   9374..9491    +  misc_feature   cPPT/CTS: central polypurine tract and central termination sequence of HIV-1
   9556..9622    +  CDS            small t antigen (fragment): SV40 (simian virus 40) small t antigen
>Addgene plasmid #144654 | TFORF3178 | addgene full sequence | sequence record 348929 | Addgene NGS Result
GGCTCCGGTGCCCGTCAGTGGGCAGAGCGCACATCGCCCACAGTCCCCGAGAAGTTGGGGGGAGGGGTCG
GCAATTGAACCGGTGCCTAGAGAAGGTGGCGCGGGGTAAACTGGGAAAGTGATGTCGTGTACTGGCTCCG
CCTTTTTCCCGAGGGTGGGGGAGAACCGTATATAAGTGCAGTAGTCGCCGTGAACGTTCTTTTTCGCAAC
GGGTTTGCCGCCAGAACACAGGTAAGTGCCGTGTGTGGTTCCCGCGGGCCTGGCCTCTTTACGGGTTATG
GCCCTTGCGTGCCTTGAATTACTTCCACCTGGCTGCAGTACGTGATTCTTGATCCCGAGCTTCGGGTTGG
AAGTGGGTGGGAGAGTTCGAGGCCTTGCGCTTAAGGAGCCCCTTCGCCTCGTGCTTGAGTTGAGGCCTGG
CCTGGGCGCTGGGGCCGCCGCGTGCGAATCTGGTGGCACCTTCGCGCCTGTCTCGCTGCTTTCGATAAGT
CTCTAGCCATTTAAAATTTTTGATGACCTGCTGCGACGCTTTTTTTCTGGCAAGATAGTCTTGTAAATGC
GGGCCAAGATCTGCACACTGGTATTTCGGTTTTTGGGGCCGCGGGCGGCGACGGGGCCCGTGCGTCCCAG
CGCACATGTTCGGCGAGGCGGGGCCTGCGAGCGCGGCCACCGAGAATCGGACGGGGGTAGTCTCAAGCTG
GCCGGCCTGCTCTGGTGCCTGGCCTCGCGCCGCCGTGTATCGCCCCGCCCTGGGCGGCAAGGCTGGCCCG
GTCGGCACCAGTTGCGTGAGCGGAAAGATGGCCGCTTCCCGGCCCTGCTGCAGGGAGCTCAAAATGGAGG
ACGCGGCGCTCGGGAGAGCGGGCGGGTGAGTCACCCACACAAAGGAAAAGGGCCTTTCCGTCCTCAGCCG
TCGCTTCATGTGACTCCACGGAGTACCGGGCGCCGTCCAGGCACCTCGATTAGTTCTCGAGCTTTTGGAG
TACGTCGTCTTTAGGTTGGGGGGAGGGGTTTTATGCGATGGAGTTTCCCCACACTGAGTGGGTGGAGACT
GAAGTTAGGCCAGCTTGGCACTTGATGTAATTCTCCTTGGAATTTGCCCTTTTTGAGTTTGGATCTTGGT
TCATTCTCAAGCCTCAGACAGTGGTTCAAAGTTTTTTTCTTCCATTTCAGGTGTCGTGAGGCTAGCATCG
ATTGATCAACAAGTTTGTACAAAAAAGTTGGCATGATTATAAGCACACCACAGAGACTAACCAGTTCAGG
AAGTGTTCTGATTGGGAGTCCATATACCCCTGCACCAGCAATGGTTACTCAGACACACATAGCAGAAGCT
ACTGGCTGGGTCCCTGGTGATAGAAAACGGGCTAGAAAATTTATAGACTCTGATTTTTCAGAAAGTAAAC
GAAGCAAAAAAGGAGATAAAAATGGGAAAGGCTTGAGACACTTTTCAATGAAAGTGTGTGAGAAAGTTCA
ACGAAAAGGTACAACATCGTACAATGAAGTCGCTGATGAGCTGGTGTCAGAGTTCACCAATTCAAATAAC
CATTTGGCTGCTGATTCGCAGGCTTATGATCAGAAGAACATTAGGCGAAGAGTTTATGATGCTTTAAATG
TGCTAATGGCAATGAACATAATTTCAAAGGAAAAAAAAGAAATCAAGTGGATTGGCCTGCCTACCAATTC
TGCTCAGGAATGTCAGAATCTGGAGATAGAGAAGCAGAGGCGGATAGAACGGATAAAGCAGAAGCGGGCC
CAGCTGCAAGAACTTCTCCTACAGCAAATCGCTTTCAAAAACCTGGTACAGAGAAATCGACAAAATGAGC
AGCAAAACCAGGGCCCGCCGGCTCTGAACTCTACCATTCAGCTGCCATTCATAATCATCAATACAAGCAG
AAAAACAGTCATAGATTGCAGCATCTCCAGTGACAAGTTTGAGTATCTTTTCAATTTTGACAACACCTTT
GAGATCCATGATGACATAGAAGTACTAAAGCGGATGGGAATGTCGTTTGGCCTGGAGTCAGGCAAATGCT
CTCTGGAGGATCTGAAACTTGCGAAATCCCTGGTGCCAAAGGCTTTAGAAGGTTATATCACAGATATCTC
CACAGGACCTTCTTGGTTAAATCAGGGACTACTTCTGAACTCTACCCAATCAGTTTCAAATTTAGACCTG
ACCACTGGTGCCACCTTACCCCAGTCAAGTGTAAACCAAGGGTTATGCTTGGATGCAGAAGTGGCCTTAG
CAACTGGGCAGTTCCTGGCCCCAAACAGTCACCAGTCCAGCAGTGCGGCCTCTCACTGCTCCGAGTCCCG
AGGCGAGACCCCCTGTTCGTTCAATGATGAAGATGAGGAAGATGATGAGGAGGATTCCTCCTCCCCAGAA
TACCCAACTTTCTTGTACAAAGTGGTTGATATCGGTAAGCCTATCCCTAACCCTCTCCTCGGTCTCGATT
CTACGTAGTAATGAACTAGTCCGTAACTTGAAAGTATTTCGATTTCTTGGCTTTATATATCTTGTGGAAA
GGACGAATCACGGCATTTAAGGAGTGGGGTACGCGTTAAGTCGACAATCAACCTCTGGATTACAAAATTT
GTGAAAGATTGACTGGTATTCTTAACTATGTTGCTCCTTTTACGCTATGTGGATACGCTGCTTTAATGCC
TTTGTATCATGCTATTGCTTCCCGTATGGCTTTCATTTTCTCCTCCTTGTATAAATCCTGGTTGCTGTCT
CTTTATGAGGAGTTGTGGCCCGTTGTCAGGCAACGTGGCGTGGTGTGCACTGTGTTTGCTGACGCAACCC
CCACTGGTTGGGGCATTGCCACCACCTGTCAGCTCCTTTCCGGGACTTTCGCTTTCCCCCTCCCTATTGC
CACGGCGGAACTCATCGCCGCCTGCCTTGCCCGCTGCTGGACAGGGGCTCGGCTGTTGGGCACTGACAAT
TCCGTGGTGTTGTCGGGGAAATCATCGTCCTTTCCTTGGCTGCTCGCCTGTGTTGCCACCTGGATTCTGC
GCGGGACGTCCTTCTGCTACGTCCCTTCGGCCCTCAATCCAGCGGACCTTCCTTCCCGCGGCCTGCTGCC
GGCTCTGCGGCCTCTTCCGCGTCTTCGCCTTCGCCCTCAGACGAGTCGGATCTCCCTTTGGGCCGCCTCC
CCGCGTCGACTTTAAGACCAATGACTTACAAGGCAGCTGTAGATCTTAGCCACTTTTTAAAAGAAAAGGG
GGGACTGGAAGGGCTAATTCACTCCCAACGAAGACAAGATCTGCTTTTTGCTTGTACTGGGTCTCTCTGG
TTAGACCAGATCTGAGCCTGGGAGCTCTCTGGCTAACTAGGGAACCCACTGCTTAAGCCTCAATAAAGCT
TGCCTTGAGTGCTTCAAGTAGTGTGTGCCCGTCTGTTGTGTGACTCTGGTAACTAGAGATCCCTCAGACC
CTTTTAGTCAGTGTGGAAAATCTCTAGCAGTACGTATAGTAGTTCATGTCATCTTATTATTCAGTATTTA
TAACTTGCAAAGAAATGAATATCAGAGAGTGAGAGGAACTTGTTTATTGCAGCTTATAATGGTTACAAAT
AAAGCAATAGCATCACAAATTTCACAAATAAAGCATTTTTTTCACTGCATTCTAGTTGTGGTTTGTCCAA
ACTCATCAATGTATCTTATCATGTCTGGCTCTAGCTATCCCGCCCCTAACTCCGCCCATCCCGCCCCTAA
CTCCGCCCAGTTCCGCCCATTCTCCGCCCCATGGCTGACTAATTTTTTTTATTTATGCAGAGGCCGAGGC
CGCCTCGGCCTCTGAGCTATTCCAGAAGTAGTGAGGAGGCTTTTTTGGAGGCCTAGGGACGTACCCAATT
CGCCCTATAGTGAGTCGTATTACGCGCGCTCACTGGCCGTCGTTTTACAACGTCGTGACTGGGAAAACCC
TGGCGTTACCCAACTTAATCGCCTTGCAGCACATCCCCCTTTCGCCAGCTGGCGTAATAGCGAAGAGGCC
CGCACCGATCGCCCTTCCCAACAGTTGCGCAGCCTGAATGGCGAATGGG
[124 nt withheld, positions 4040-4163]
C
[91 nt withheld, positions 4165-4255]
A
[49 nt withheld, positions 4257-4305]
CCTTTGACGTTGGAGTCCACGTTCTTT
[37 nt withheld, positions 4333-4369]
ACCCTATCTCGGTCTATTCTTTTGATTTATAAGGGATTTTGCCGATTTCGGCCTATTGGTTAAAAAATGA
GCTGATTTAACAAAAATTTAACGCGAATTTTAACAAAATATTAACGCTTACAATTTAGGTGGCACTTTTC
GGGGAAATGTGCGCGGAACCCCTATTTGTTTATTTTTCTAAATACATTCAAATATGTATCCGCTCATGAG
ACAATAACCCTGATAAATGCTTCAATAATATTGAAAAAGGAAGAGTATGAGTATTCAACATTTCCGTGTC
GCCCTTATTCCCTTTTTTGCGGCATTTTGCCTTCCTGTTTTTGCTCACCCAGAAACGCTGGTGAAAGTAA
AAGATGCTGAAGATCAGTTGGGTGCACGAGTGGGTTACATCGAACTGGATCTCAACAGCGGTAAGATCCT
TGAGAGTTTTCGCCCCGAAGAACGTTTTCCAATGATGAGCACTTTTAAAGTTCTGCTATGTGGCGCGGTA
TTATCCCGTATTGACGCCGGGCAAGAGCAACTCGGTCGCCGCATACACTATTCTCAGAATGACTTGGTTG
AGTACTCACCAGTCACAGAAAAGCATCTTACGGATGGCATGACAGTAAGAGAATTATGCAGTGCTGCCAT
AACCATGAGTGATAACACTGCGGCCAACTTACTTCTGACAACGATCGGAGGACCGAAGGAGCTAACCGCT
TTTTTGCACAACATGGGGGATCATGTAACTCGCCTTGATCGTTGGGAACCGGAGCTGAATGAAGCCATAC
CAAACGACGAGCGTGACACCACGATGCCTGTAGCAATGGCAACAACGTTGCGCAAACTATTAACTGGCGA
ACTACTTACTCTAGCTTCCCGGCAACAATTAATAGACTGGATGGAGGCGGATAAAGTTGCAGGACCACTT
CTGCGCTCGGCCCTTCCGGCTGGCTGGTTTATTGCTGATAAATCTGGAGCCGGTGAGCGTGGGTCTCGCG
GTATCATTGCAGCACTGGGGCCAGATGGTAAGCCCTCCCGTATCGTAGTTATCTACACGACGGGGAGTCA
GGCAACTATGGATGAACGAAATAGACAGATCGCTGAGATAGGTGCCTCACTGATTAAGCATTGGTAACTG
TCAGACCAAGTTTACTCATATATACTTTAGATTGATTTAAAACTTCATTTTTAATTTAAAAGGATCTAGG
TGAAGATCCTTTTTGATAATCTCATGACCAAAATCCCTTAACGTGAGTTTTCGTTCCACTGAGCGTCAGA
CCCCGTAGAAAAGATCAAAGGATCTTCTTGAGATCCTTTTTTTCTGCGCGTAATCTGCTGCTTGCAAACA
AAAAAACCACCGCTACCAGCGGTGGTTTGTTTGCCGGATCAAGAGCTACCAACTCTTTTTCCGAAGGTAA
CTGGCTTCAGCAGAGCGCAGATACCAAATACTGTTCTTCTAGTGTAGCCGTAGTTAGGCCACCACTTCAA
GAACTCTGTAGCACCGCCTACATACCTCGCTCTGCTAATCCTGTTACCAGTGGCTGCTGCCAGTGGCGAT
AAGTCGTGTCTTACCGGGTTGGACTCAAGACGATAGTTACCGGATAAGGCGCAGCGGTCGGGCTGAACGG
GGGGTTCGTGCACACAGCCCAGCTTGGAGCGAACGACCTACACCGAACTGAGATACCTACAGCGTGAGCT
ATGAGAAAGCGCCACGCTTCCCGAAGGGAGAAAGGCGGACAGGTATCCGGTAAGCGGCAGGGTCGGAACA
GGAGAGCGCACGAGGGAGCTTCCAGGGGGAAACGCCTGGTATCTTTATAGTCCTGTCGGGTTTCGCCACC
TCTGACTTGAGCGTCGATTTTTGTGATGCTCGTCAGGGGGGCGGAGCCTATGGAAAAACGCCAGCAACGC
GGCCTTTTTACGGTTCCTGGCCTTTTGCTGGCCTTTTGCTCACATGTTCTTTCCTGCGTTATCCCCTGAT
TCTGTGGATAACCGTATTACCGCCTTTGAGTGAGCTGATACCGCTCGCCGCAGCCGAACGACCGAGCGCA
GCGAGTCAGTGAGCGAGGAAGCGGAAGAGCGCCCAATACGCAAACCGCCTCTCCCCGCGCGTTGGCCGAT
TCATTAATGCAGCTGGCACGACAGGTTTCCCGACTGGAAAGCGGGCAGTGAGCGCAACGCAATTAATGTG
AGTTAGCTCACTCATTAGGCACCCCAGGCTTTACACTTTATGCTTCCGGCTCGTATGTTGTGTGGAATTG
TGAGCGGATAACAATTTCACACAGGAAACAGCTATGACCATGATTACGCCAAGCGCGCAATTAACCCTCA
CTAAAGGGAACAAAAGCTGGAGCTGCAAGCTTAATGTAGTCTTATGCAATACTCTTGTAGTCTTGCAACA
TGGTAACGATGAGTTAGCAACATGCCTTACAAGGAGAGAAAAAGCACCGTGCATGCCGATTGGTGGAAGT
AAGGTGGTACGATCGTGCCTTATTAGGAAGGCAACAGACGGGTCTGACATGGATTGGACGAACCACTGAA
TTGCCGCATTGCAGAGATATTGTATTTAAGTGCCTAGCTCGATACATAAACGGGTCTCTCTGGTTAGACC
AGATCTGAGCCTGGGAGCTCTCTGGCTAACTAGGGAACCCACTGCTTAAGCCTCAATAAAGCTTGCCTTG
AGTGCTTCAAGTAGTGTGTGCCCGTCTGTTGTGTGACTCTGGTAACTAGAGATCCCTCAGACCCTTTTAG
TCAGTGTGGAAAATCTCTAGCAGTGGCGCCCGAACAGGGACTTGAAAGCGAAAGGGAAACCAGAGGAGCT
CTCTCGACGCAGGACTCGGCTTGCTGAAGCGCGCACGGCAAGAGGCGAGGGGCGGCGACTGGTGAGTACG
CCAAAAATTTTGACTAGCGGAGGCTAGAAGGAGAGAGATGGGTGCGAGAGCGTCAGTATTAAGCGGGGGA
GAATTAGATCGCGATGGGAAAAAATTCGGTTAAGGCCAGGGGGAAAGAAAAAATATAAATTAAAACATAT
AGTATGGGCAAGCAGGGAGCTAGAACGATTCGCAGTTAATCCTGGCCTGTTAGAAACATCAGAAGGCTGT
AGACAAATACTGGGACAGCTACAACCATCCCTTCAGACAGGATCAGAAGAACTTAGATCATTATATAATA
CAGTAGCAACCCTCTATTGTGTGCATCAAAGGATAGAGATAAAAGACACCAAGGAAGCTTTAGACAAGAT
AGAGGAAGAGCAAAACAAAAGTAAGACCACCGCACAGCAAGCGGCCGCTGATCTTCAGACCTGGAGGAGG
AGATATGAGGGACAATTGGAGAAGTGAATTATATAAATATAAAGTAGTAAAAATTGAACCATTAGGAGTA
GCACCCACCAAGGCAAAGAGAAGAGTGGTGCAGAGAGAAAAAAGAGCAGTGGGAATAGGAGCTTTGTTCC
TTGGGTTCTTGGGAGCAGCAGGAAGCACTATGGGCGCAGCGTCAATGACGCTGACGGTACAGGCCAGACA
ATTATTGTCTGGTATAGTGCAGCAGCAGAACAATTTGCTGAGGGCTATTGAGGCGCAACAGCATCTGTTG
CAACTCACAGTCTGGGGCATCAAGCAGCTCCAGGCAAGAATCCTGGCTGTGGAAAGATACCTAAAGGATC
AACAGCTCCTGGGGATTTGGGGTTGCTCTGGAAAACTCATTTGCACCACTGCTGTGCCTTGGAATGCTAG
TTGGAGTAATAAATCTCTGGAACAGATTTGGAATCACACGACCTGGATGGAGTGGGACAGAGAAATTAAC
AATTACACAAGCTTAATACACTCCTTAATTGAAGAATCGCAAAACCAGCAAGAAAAGAATGAACAAGAAT
TATTGGAATTAGATAAATGGGCAAGTTTGTGGAATTGGTTTAACATAACAAATTGGCTGTGGTATATAAA
ATTATTCATAATGATAGTAGGAGGCTTGGTAGGTTTAAGAATAGTTTTTGCTGTACTTTCTATAGTGAAT
AGAGTTAGGCAGGGATATTCACCATTATCGTTTCAGACCCACCTCCCAACCCCGAGGGGACCCATGCATT
GCATCTCAATTAGTCAGCAACCAGGTGTGGAAAGTCCCCAGGCTCCCCAGCAGGCAGAAGTATGCAAAGC
ATGCGTCTCAATTAGTCAGCAACCATAGTCCCGCCCCTAACTCCGCCCATCCCGCCCCTAACTCCGCCCA
GTTCCGCCCATTCTCCGCCCCATGGCTGACTAATTTTTTTTATTTATGCAGAGGCCGAGGCCGCCTCGGC
CTCTGAGCTATTCCAGAAGTAGTGAGGAGGCTTTTTTGGAGGCCTAGGCTTTTGCAAAAAGCTTTCTAGA
GGTACCACCGGAGCTTACCATGACCGAGTACAAGCCCACGGTGCGCCTCGCCACCCGCGACGACGTCCCC
AGGGCCGTACGCACCCTCGCCGCCGCGTTCGCCGACTACCCCGCCACGCGCCACACCGTCGATCCGGACC
GCCACATCGAGCGGGTCACCGAGCTGCAAGAACTCTTCCTCACGCGCGTCGGGCTCGACATCGGCAAGGT
GTGGGTCGCGGACGACGGCGCCGCCGTGGCGGTCTGGACCACGCCGGAGAGCGTCGAAGCGGGGGCGGTG
TTCGCCGAGATCGGCCCGCGCATGGCCGAGTTGAGCGGTTCCCGGCTGGCCGCGCAGCAACAGATGGAAG
GCCTCCTGGCGCCGCACCGGCCCAAGGAGCCCGCGTGGTTCCTGGCCACCGTCGGCGTCTCGCCCGACCA
CCAGGGCAAGGGTCTGGGCAGCGCCGTCGTGCTCCCCGGAGTGGAGGCGGCCGAGCGCGCCGGGGTGCCC
GCCTTCCTGGAGACCTCCGCGCCCCGCAACCTCCCCTTCTACGAGCGGCTCGGCTTCACCGTCACCGCCG
ACGTCGAGGTGCCCGAAGGACCGCGCACCTGGTGCATGACCCGCAAGCCCGGTGCCAGTTAACGAATTCT
AGATCTTGAGACAAATGGCAGTATTCATCCACAATTTTAAAAGAAAAGGGGGGATTGGGGGGTACAGTGC
AGGGGAAAGAATAGTAGACATAATAGCAACAGACATACAAACTAAAGAATTACAAAAACAAATTACAAAA
ATTCAAAATTTTCGGGTTTATTACAGGGACAGCAGAGATCCACTTTGGCGCCGGCTCGAGGCCTGCAGGT
GCAAAGATGGATAAAGTTTTAAACAGAGAGGAATCTTTGCAGCTAATGGACCTTCTAGGTCTTGAAAGGA
GTGGGAATT
