>Addgene plasmid #144654 | TFORF3178 | depositor partial sequence | sequence record 286077 | Insert
ATCGATTGATCAACAAGTTTGTACAAAAAAGTTGGCATGATTATAAGCACACCACAGAGACTAACCAGTT
CAGGAAGTGTTCTGATTGGGAGTCCATATACCCCTGCACCAGCAATGGTTACTCAGACACACATAGCAGA
AGCTACTGGCTGGGTCCCTGGTGATAGAAAACGGGCTAGAAAATTTATAGACTCTGATTTTTCAGAAAGT
AAACGAAGCAAAAAAGGAGATAAAAATGGGAAAGGCTTGAGACACTTTTCAATGAAAGTGTGTGAGAAAG
TTCAACGAAAAGGTACAACATCGTACAATGAAGTCGCTGATGAGCTGGTGTCAGAGTTCACCAATTCAAA
TAACCATTTGGCTGCTGATTCGCAGGCTTATGATCAGAAGAACATTAGGCGAAGAGTTTATGATGCTTTA
AATGTGCTAATGGCAATGAACATAATTTCAAAGGAAAAAAAAGAAATCAAGTGGATTGGCCTGCCTACCA
ATTCTGCTCAGGAATGTCAGAATCTGGAGATAGAGAAGCAGAGGCGGATAGAACGGATAAAGCAGAAGCG
GGCCCAGCTGCAAGAACTTCTCCTACAGCAAATCGCTTTCAAAAACCTGGTACAGAGAAATCGACAAAAT
GAGCAGCAAAACCAGGGCCCGCCGGCTCTGAACTCTACCATTCAGCTGCCATTCATAATCATCAATACAA
GCAGAAAAACAGTCATAGATTGCAGCATCTCCAGTGACAAGTTTGAGTATCTTTTCAATTTTGACAACAC
CTTTGAGATCCATGATGACATAGAAGTACTAAAGCGGATGGGAATGTCGTTTGGCCTGGAGTCAGGCAAA
TGCTCTCTGGAGGATCTGAAACTTGCGAAATCCCTGGTGCCAAAGGCTTTAGAAGGTTATATCACAGATA
TCTCCACAGGACCTTCTTGGTTAAATCAGGGACTACTTCTGAACTCTACCCAATCAGTTTCAAATTTAGA
CCTGACCACTGGTGCCACCTTACCCCAGTCAAGTGTAAACCAAGGGTTATGCTTGGATGCAGAAGTGGCC
TTAGCAACTGGGCAGTTCCTGGCCCCAAACAGTCACCAGTCCAGCAGTGCGGCCTCTCACTGCTCCGAGT
CCCGAGGCGAGACCCCCTGTTCGTTCAATGATGAAGATGAGGAAGATGATGAGGAGGATTCCTCCTCCCC
AGAATACCCAACTTTCTTGTACAAAGTGGTTGATATCGGTAAGCCTATCCCTAACCCTCTCCTCGGTCTC
GATTCTACGTAGTAATGAACTAGTCCGTAACTTGAAAGTATTTCGATTTCTTGGCTTTATATATCTTGTG
GAAAGGACGAATCACGGCATTTAAGGAGTGGGGT
