>Addgene plasmid #144654 | TFORF3178 | depositor partial sequence | sequence record 286078 | Barcode
ATCACGGCATTTAAGGAGTGGGGT
